Addgene plasmid #186017: pQE-80L 2xHis-LRRK2 Armadillo 1-552
Purpose: 2xHis-LRRK2 Armadillo 1-552
Depositing lab: Suzanne Pfeffer. Depositing organization: Stanford University. Publication: A feed-forward pathway drives LRRK2 kinase membrane recruitment and activation. Vides EG, Adhikari A, Chiang CY, Lis P, Purlyte E, Limouse C, Shumate JL, Spinola-Lasso E, Dhekne HS, Alessi DR, Pfeffer SR. Elife. 2022 Sep 23;11:e79771. doi: 10.7554/eLife.79771. PubMed 36149401.
Backbone
  Vector backbone: pQE-80L
  Vector type: Bacterial Expression
Growth in bacteria
  Bacterial resistance: Ampicillin, 100 μg/mL
  Growth temperature: 37°C
  Growth strain: DH5alpha
  Copy number: Unknown
Gene/Insert
  Gene/Insert name: 2xHis-LRRK2 Armadillo 1-552
  Species: H. sapiens (human)
  Entrez Gene: LRRK2 (a.k.a. AURA17, DARDARIN, PARK8, RIPK7, ROCO2)
  Cloning method: Gibson Cloning
  Sequencing primers: 5′ CGGATAACAATTTCACACAG
Terms and licenses: Academic/Nonprofit Terms; Industry Terms: Not Available to Industry
How to cite: pQE-80L 2xHis-LRRK2 Armadillo 1-552 was a gift from Suzanne Pfeffer (Addgene plasmid # 186017 ; http://n2t.net/addgene:186017 ; RRID:Addgene_186017)
