[The description below was written by a language model from this plasmid's Addgene catalogue record and pLannotate feature annotations shown in this document.]
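Description:
pQE-80L 2xHis-LRRK2 Armadillo 1-552 is a bacterial expression plasmid of about 6.4 kb, built on the pQE-80L backbone, for producing the N-terminal Armadillo domain of human LRRK2 (residues 1-552) in E. coli. It replicates from a ColE1/pMB1-type origin, with an adjacent bom region and only a short remnant of rop. Selection is by ampicillin through the β-lactamase gene and its own promoter. The backbone also carries a chloramphenicol acetyltransferase coding sequence preceded by only a partial cat promoter. The record lists ampicillin alone as the resistance, so this element should not be assumed to be a working marker.

Expression is driven by the bacteriophage T5 promoter, which is recognised by the host E. coli RNA polymerase. It is controlled by lac operator sequences, one embedded in the promoter and one just downstream. The plasmid supplies its own lac repressor from a lacI gene under the strengthened lacIq promoter, so the cassette stays tightly repressed until IPTG is added and does not depend on a host strain that overproduces repressor. The open reading frame begins with two consecutive His tags separated by a short spacer, followed by the LRRK2 fragment, which was inserted by Gibson cloning. Transcription ends at the phage lambda t0 terminator, and an rrnB T1 terminator lies further downstream after the cat region.

The tandem His tags allow purification of the recombinant domain by immobilised metal affinity chromatography. LRRK2 is the Parkinson's disease-linked kinase that regulates Rab GTPases. The associated publication concerns LRRK2 membrane recruitment and activation, which suggests the purified domain is meant for in vitro biochemical work, although the record does not name specific assays.
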