Features (pLannotate 1.2.2; 18 found; start..end, strand, type, name):
      9..53      +  promoter       T5 promoter: bacteriophage T5 promoter for E. coli RNA polymerase, with embedded lac operator
     61..77      +  protein_bind   lac operator: The lac repressor binds to the lac operator to inhibit transcription in E. coli. This inhibition can be relieved by adding lactose or isopropyl-β-D-thiogalactopyranoside (IPTG). lac repressor encoded by lacI
    117..134     +  CDS            7xHis (fragment): 6xHis affinity tag
    144..161     +  CDS            7xHis (fragment): 6xHis affinity tag
    168..1823    +  CDS            LRRK2 (fragment): LRRK2_HUMAN - Also known as PARK8. Experimental evidence at protein level: Swiss-Prot protein existence level 1. Serine/threonine-protein kinase which phosphorylates a broad range of proteins involved in multiple processes such as neuronal plasticity, autophagy, and vesicle trafficking (PubMed:20949042, PubMed:22012985, PubMed:26824392, PubMed:29125462, PubMed:28720718, PubMed:29127255, PubMed:30398148, PubMed:29212815, PubMed:30635421, PubMed:21850687, PubMed:23395371, PubMed:17114044, PubMed:24687852, PubMed:26014385, PubMed:25201882). Is a key regulator of RAB GTPases by regulating the GTP/
   1875..1969    +  terminator     lambda t0 terminator: transcription terminator from phage lambda
   1984..2012    +  promoter       cat promoter (fragment): promoter of the E. coli cat gene encoding chloramphenicol acetyltransferase
   2013..2669    +  CDS            cat: CAT_ECOLX - Experimental evidence at protein level: Swiss-Prot protein existence level 1. This enzyme is an effector of chloramphenicol resistance in bacteria. From Escherichia coli. This protein is used as a marker in many commonly used cloning vectors, such as pACYC184.
   2737..2823    +  terminator     rrnB T1 terminator: Escherichia coli rrnB; transcription terminator T1 from the E. coli rrnB gene
   2846..2863    -  promoter       tet promoter (fragment): E. coli promoter for tetracycline efflux protein gene
   2882..2903    -  protein_bind   CAP binding site: CAP binding activates transcription in the presence of cAMP. E. coli catabolite activator protein
   2916..3998    -  CDS            lacI: lac repressor; lacI; The lac repressor binds to the lac operator to inhibit transcription in E. coli. This inhibition can be relieved by adding lactose or isopropyl-β-D-thiogalactopyranoside (IPTG).
   3999..4076    -  promoter       lacIq promoter: lacI (mutant); In the lacIq allele, a single base change in the promoter boosts expression of the lacI gene about 10-fold.
   4125..4166    +  CDS            rop (fragment): Rop protein, which maintains plasmids at low copy number; rop
   4268..4408    +  misc_feature   bom: basis of mobility region from pBR322
   4594..5182    -  rep_origin     ori: high-copy-number ColE1/pMB1/pBR322/pUC origin of replication
   5353..6213    -  CDS            AmpR: β-lactamase; bla; confers resistance to ampicillin, carbenicillin, and related antibiotics
   6214..6318    -  promoter       AmpR promoter: bla
>Addgene plasmid #186017 | pQE-80L 2xHis-LRRK2 Armadillo 1-552 | addgene full sequence | sequence record 366090 | Addgene NGS Result
TCGAGAAATCATAAAAAATTTATTTGCTTTGTGAGCGGATAACAATTATAATAGATTCAATTGTGAGCGG
ATAACAATTTCACACAGAATTCATTAAAGAGGAGAAATTAACTATGCATCACCATCACCATCACAGAGGA
TCGCATCACCATCACCATCACGGATCCATGGCTAGTGGCAGCTGTCAGGGGTGCGAAGAGGACGAGGAAA
CTCTGAAGAAGTTGATAGTCAGGCTGAACAATGTCCAGGAAGGAAAACAGATAGAAACGCTGGTCCAAAT
CCTGGAGGATCTGCTGGTGTTCACGTACTCCGAGCGCGCCTCCAAGTTATTTCAAGGCAAAAATATCCAT
GTGCCTCTGTTGATCGTCTTGGACTCCTATATGAGAGTCGCGAGTGTGCAGCAGGTGGGTTGGTCACTTC
TGTGCAAATTAATAGAAGTCTGTCCAGGTACAATGCAAAGCTTAATGGGACCCCAGGATGTTGGAAATGA
TTGGGAAGTCCTTGGTGTTCACCAATTGATTCTTAAAATGCTAACAGTTCATAATGCCAGTGTAAACTTG
TCAGTGATTGGACTGAAGACCTTAGATCTCCTCCTAACTTCAGGTAAAATCACCTTGCTGATATTGGATG
AAGAAAGTGATATTTTCATGTTAATTTTTGATGCCATGCACTCATTTCCAGCCAATGATGAAGTCCAGAA
ACTTGGATGCAAAGCTTTACATGTGCTGTTTGAGAGAGTCTCAGAGGAGCAACTGACTGAATTTGTTGAG
AACAAAGATTATATGATATTGTTAAGTGCGTTAACAAATTTTAAAGATGAAGAGGAAATTGTGCTTCATG
TGCTGCATTGTTTACATTCCCTAGCGATTCCTTGCAATAATGTGGAAGTCCTCATGAGTGGCAATGTCAG
GTGTTATAATATTGTGGTGGAAGCTATGAAAGCATTCCCTATGAGTGAAAGAATTCAAGAAGTGAGTTGC
TGTTTGCTCCATAGGCTTACATTAGGTAATTTTTTCAATATCCTGGTATTAAACGAAGTCCATGAGTTTG
TGGTGAAAGCTGTGCAGCAGTACCCAGAGAATGCAGCATTGCAGATCTCAGCGCTCAGCTGTTTGGCCCT
CCTCACTGAGACTATTTTCTTAAATCAAGATTTAGAGGAAAAGAATGAGAATCAAGAGAATGATGATGAG
GGGGAAGAAGATAAATTGTTTTGGCTGGAAGCCTGTTACAAAGCATTAACGTGGCATAGAAAGAACAAGC
ACGTGCAGGAGGCCGCATGCTGGGCACTAAATAATCTCCTTATGTACCAAAACAGTTTACATGAGAAGAT
TGGAGATGAAGATGGCCATTTCCCAGCTCATAGGGAAGTGATGCTCTCCATGCTGATGCATTCTTCATCA
AAGGAAGTTTTCCAGGCATCTGCGAATGCATTGTCAACTCTCTTAGAACAAAATGTTAATTTCAGAAAAA
TACTGTTATCAAAAGGAATACACCTGAATGTTTTGGAGTTAATGCAGAAGCATATACATTCTCCTGAAGT
GGCTGAAAGTGGCTGTAAAATGCTAAATCATCTTTTTGAAGGAAGCAACACTTCCCTGGATATAATGGCA
GCAGTGGTCCCCAAAATACTAACAGTTATGAAACGTCATGAGACATCATTACCAGTGCAGCTGGAGGCGC
TTCGAGCTATTTTACATTTTATAGTGCCTGGCATGCCAGAAGAATCCAGGGAGGATACAGAATTTCATCA
TAAGCTAAATATGGTTAAAAAACAGTGTTTCAAGAATGATATTCACAAACTGGTCCTAGCAGCTTTGAAC
AGGTAGTCTAGAATTCCCTGCAGGTAATTAAATAAGCTTAATTAGCTGAGCTTGGACTCCTGTTGATAGA
TCCAGTAATGACCTCAGAACTCCATCTGGATTTGTTCAGAACGCTCGGTTGCCGCCGGGCGTTTTTTATT
GGTGAGAATCCAAGCTAGCTTGGCGAGATTTTCAGGAGCTAAGGAAGCTAAAATGGAGAAAAAAATCACT
GGATATACCACCGTTGATATATCCCAATGGCATCGTAAAGAACATTTTGAGGCATTTCAGTCAGTTGCTC
AATGTACCTATAACCAGACCGTTCAGCTGGATATTACGGCCTTTTTAAAGACCGTAAAGAAAAATAAGCA
CAAGTTTTATCCGGCCTTTATTCACATTCTTGCCCGCCTGATGAATGCTCATCCGGAATTTCGTATGGCA
ATGAAAGACGGTGAGCTGGTGATATGGGATAGTGTTCACCCTTGTTACACCGTTTTCCATGAGCAAACTG
AAACGTTTTCATCGCTCTGGAGTGAATACCACGACGATTTCCGGCAGTTTCTACACATATATTCGCAAGA
TGTGGCGTGTTACGGTGAAAACCTGGCCTATTTCCCTAAAGGGTTTATTGAGAATATGTTTTTCGTCTCA
GCCAATCCCTGGGTGAGTTTCACCAGTTTTGATTTAAACGTGGCCAATATGGACAACTTCTTCGCCCCCG
TTTTCACCATGGGCAAATATTATACGCAAGGCGACAAGGTGCTGATGCCGCTGGCGATTCAGGTTCATCA
TGCCGTTTGTGATGGCTTCCATGTCGGCAGAATGCTTAATGAATTACAACAGTACTGCGATGAGTGGCAG
GGCGGGGCGTAATTTTTTTAAGGCAGTTATTGGTGCCCTTAAACGCCTGGGGTAATGACTCTCTAGCTTG
AGGCATCAAATAAAACGAAAGGCTCAGTCGAAAGACTGGGCCTTTCGTTTTATCTGTTGTTTGTCGGTGA
ACGCTCTCCTGAGTAGGACAAATCCGCCCTCTAGATTACGTGCAGTCGATGATAAGCTGTCAAACATGAG
AATTGTGCCTAATGAGTGAGCTAACTTACATTAATTGCGTTGCGCTCACTGCCCGCTTTCCAGTCGGGAA
ACCTGTCGTGCCAGCTGCATTAATGAATCGGCCAACGCGCGGGGAGAGGCGGTTTGCGTATTGGGCGCCA
GGGTGGTTTTTCTTTTCACCAGTGAGACGGGCAACAGCTGATTGCCCTTCACCGCCTGGCCCTGAGAGAG
TTGCAGCAAGCGGTCCACGCTGGTTTGCCCCAGCAGGCGAAAATCCTGTTTGATGGTGGTTAACGGCGGG
ATATAACATGAGCTGTCTTCGGTATCGTCGTATCCCACTACCGAGATATCCGCACCAACGCGCAGCCCGG
ACTCGGTAATGGCGCGCATTGCGCCCAGCGCCATCTGATCGTTGGCAACCAGCATCGCAGTGGGAACGAT
GCCCTCATTCAGCATTTGCATGGTTTGTTGAAAACCGGACATGGCACTCCAGTCGCCTTCCCGTTCCGCT
ATCGGCTGAATTTGATTGCGAGTGAGATATTTATGCCAGCCAGCCAGACGCAGACGCGCCGAGACAGAAC
TTAATGGGCCCGCTAACAGCGCGATTTGCTGGTGACCCAATGCGACCAGATGCTCCACGCCCAGTCGCGT
ACCGTCTTCATGGGAGAAAATAATACTGTTGATGGGTGTCTGGTCAGAGACATCAAGAAATAACGCCGGA
ACATTAGTGCAGGCAGCTTCCACAGCAATGGCATCCTGGTCATCCAGCGGATAGTTAATGATCAGCCCAC
TGACGCGTTGCGCGAGAAGATTGTGCACCGCCGCTTTACAGGCTTCGACGCCGCTTCGTTCTACCATCGA
CACCACCACGCTGGCACCCAGTTGATCGGCGCGAGATTTAATCGCCGCGACAATTTGCGACGGCGCGTGC
AGGGCCAGACTGGAGGTGGCAACGCCAATCAGCAACGACTGTTTGCCCGCCAGTTGTTGTGCCACGCGGT
TGGGAATGTAATTCAGCTCCGCCATCGCCGCTTCCACTTTTTCCCGCGTTTTCGCAGAAACGTGGCTGGC
CTGGTTCACCACGCGGGAAACGGTCTGATAAGAGACACCGGCATACTCTGCGACATCGTATAACGTTACT
GGTTTCACATTCACCACCCTGAATTGACTCTCTTCCGGGCGCTATCATGCCATACCGCGAAAGGTTTTGC
ACCATTCGATGGTGTCGGAATTTCGGGCAGCGTTGGGTCCTGGCCACGGGTGCGCATGATCTAGAGCTGC
CTCGCGCGTTTCGGTGATGACGGTGAAAACCTCTGACACATGCAGCTCCCGGAGACGGTCACAGCTTGTC
TGTAAGCGGATGCCGGGAGCAGACAAGCCCGTCAGGGCGCGTCAGCGGGTGTTGGCGGGTGTCGGGGCGC
AGCCATGACCCAGTCACGTAGCGATAGCGGAGTGTATACTGGCTTAACTATGCGGCATCAGAGCAGATTG
TACTGAGAGTGCACCATATGCGGTGTGAAATACCGCACAGATGCGTAAGGAGAAAATACCGCATCAGGCG
CTCTTCCGCTTCCTCGCTCACTGACTCGCTGCGCTCGGTCGTTCGGCTGCGGCGAGCGGTATCAGCTCAC
TCAAAGGCGGTAATACGGTTATCCACAGAATCAGGGGATAACGCAGGAAAGAACATGTGAGCAAAAGGCC
AGCAAAAGGCCAGGAACCGTAAAAAGGCCGCGTTGCTGGCGTTTTTCCATAGGCTCCGCCCCCCTGACGA
GCATCACAAAAATCGACGCTCAAGTCAGAGGTGGCGAAACCCGACAGGACTATAAAGATACCAGGCGTTT
CCCCCTGGAAGCTCCCTCGTGCGCTCTCCTGTTCCGACCCTGCCGCTTACCGGATACCTGTCCGCCTTTC
TCCCTTCGGGAAGCGTGGCGCTTTCTCATAGCTCACGCTGTAGGTATCTCAGTTCGGTGTAGGTCGTTCG
CTCCAAGCTGGGCTGTGTGCACGAACCCCCCGTTCAGCCCGACCGCTGCGCCTTATCCGGTAACTATCGT
CTTGAGTCCAACCCGGTAAGACACGACTTATCGCCACTGGCAGCAGCCACTGGTAACAGGATTAGCAGAG
CGAGGTATGTAGGCGGTGCTACAGAGTTCTTGAAGTGGTGGCCTAACTACGGCTACACTAGAAGGACAGT
ATTTGGTATCTGCGCTCTGCTGAAGCCAGTTACCTTCGGAAAAAGAGTTGGTAGCTCTTGATCCGGCAAA
CAAACCACCGCTGGTAGCGGTGGTTTTTTTGTTTGCAAGCAGCAGATTACGCGCAGAAAAAAAGGATCTC
AAGAAGATCCTTTGATCTTTTCTACGGGGTCTGACGCTCAGTGGAACGAAAACTCACGTTAAGGGATTTT
GGTCATGAGATTATCAAAAAGGATCTTCACCTAGATCCTTTTAAATTAAAAATGAAGTTTTAAATCAATC
TAAAGTATATATGAGTAAACTTGGTCTGACAGTTACCAATGCTTAATCAGTGAGGCACCTATCTCAGCGA
TCTGTCTATTTCGTTCATCCATAGTTGCCTGACTCCCCGTCGTGTAGATAACTACGATACGGGAGGGCTT
ACCATCTGGCCCCAGTGCTGCAATGATACCGCGAGACCCACGCTCACCGGCTCCAGATTTATCAGCAATA
AACCAGCCAGCCGGAAGGGCCGAGCGCAGAAGTGGTCCTGCAACTTTATCCGCCTCCATCCAGTCTATTA
ATTGTTGCCGGGAAGCTAGAGTAAGTAGTTCGCCAGTTAATAGTTTGCGCAACGTTGTTGCCATTGCTAC
AGGCATCGTGGTGTCACGCTCGTCGTTTGGTATGGCTTCATTCAGCTCCGGTTCCCAACGATCAAGGCGA
GTTACATGATCCCCCATGTTGTGCAAAAAAGCGGTTAGCTCCTTCGGTCCTCCGATCGTTGTCAGAAGTA
AGTTGGCCGCAGTGTTATCACTCATGGTTATGGCAGCACTGCATAATTCTCTTACTGTCATGCCATCCGT
AAGATGCTTTTCTGTGACTGGTGAGTACTCAACCAAGTCATTCTGAGAATAGTGTATGCGGCGACCGAGT
TGCTCTTGCCCGGCGTCAATACGGGATAATACCGCGCCACATAGCAGAACTTTAAAAGTGCTCATCATTG
GAAAACGTTCTTCGGGGCGAAAACTCTCAAGGATCTTACCGCTGTTGAGATCCAGTTCGATGTAACCCAC
TCGTGCACCCAACTGATCTTCAGCATCTTTTACTTTCACCAGCGTTTCTGGGTGAGCAAAAACAGGAAGG
CAAAATGCCGCAAAAAAGGGAATAAGGGCGACACGGAAATGTTGAATACTCATACTCTTCCTTTTTCAAT
ATTATTGAAGCATTTATCAGGGTTATTGTCTCATGAGCGGATACATATTTGAATGTATTTAGAAAAATAA
ACAAATAGGGGTTCCGCGCACATTTCCCCGAAAAGTGCCACCTGACGTCTAAGAAACCATTATTATCATG
ACATTAACCTATAAAAATAGGCGTATCACGAGGCCCTTTCGTCTTCACC
